>Addgene plasmid #75481 | NLK gRNA (BRDN0001146865) | addgene full sequence | sequence record 183966 | Addgene Assembled Sequence
CCCGGGTGCAAAGATGGATAAAGTTTTAAACAGAGAGGAATCTTTGCAGCTAATGGACCTTCTAGGTCTT
GAAAGGAGTGGGAATTGGCTCCGGTGCCCGTCAGTGGGCAGAGCGCACATCGCCCACAGTCCCCGAGAAG
TTGGGGGGAGGGGTCGGCAATTGATCCGGTGCCTAGAGAAGGTGGCGCGGGGTAAACTGGGAAAGTGATG
TCGTGTACTGGCTCCGCCTTTTTCCCGAGGGTGGGGGAGAACCGTATATAAGTGCAGTAGTCGCCGTGAA
CGTTCTTTTTCGCAACGGGTTTGCCGCCAGAACACAGGTAAGTGCCGTGTGTGGTTCCCGCGGGCCTGGC
CTCTTTACGGGTTATGGCCCTTGCGTGCCTTGAATTACTTCCACCTGGCTGCAGTACGTGATTCTTGATC
CCGAGCTTCGGGTTGGAAGTGGGTGGGAGAGTTCGAGGCCTTGCGCTTAAGGAGCCCCTTCGCCTCGTGC
TTGAGTTGAGGCCTGGCCTGGGCGCTGGGGCCGCCGCGTGCGAATCTGGTGGCACCTTCGCGCCTGTCTC
GCTGCTTTCGATAAGTCTCTAGCCATTTAAAATTTTTGATGACCTGCTGCGACGCTTTTTTTCTGGCAAG
ATAGTCTTGTAAATGCGGGCCAAGATCTGCACACTGGTATTTCGGTTTTTGGGGCCGCGGGCGGCGACGG
GGCCCGTGCGTCCCAGCGCACATGTTCGGCGAGGCGGGGCCTGCGAGCGCGGCCACCGAGAATCGGACGG
GGGTAGTCTCAAGCTGGCCGGCCTGCTCTGGTGCCTGGCCTCGCGCCGCCGTGTATCGCCCCGCCCTGGG
CGGCAAGGCTGGCCCGGTCGGCACCAGTTGCGTGAGCGGAAAGATGGCCGCTTCCCGGCCCTGCTGCAGG
GAGCTCAAAATGGAGGACGCGGCGCTCGGGAGAGCGGGCGGGTGAGTCACCCACACAAAGGAAAAGGGCC
TTTCCGTCCTCAGCCGTCGCTTCATGTGACTCCACGGAGTACCGGGCGCCGTCCAGGCACCTCGATTAGT
TCTCGAGCTTTTGGAGTACGTCGTCTTTAGGTTGGGGGGAGGGGTTTTATGCGATGGAGTTTCCCCACAC
TGAGTGGGTGGAGACTGAAGTTAGGCCAGCTTGGCACTTGATGTAATTCTCCTTGGAATTTGCCCTTTTT
GAGTTTGGATCTTGGTTCATTCTCAAGCCTCAGACAGTGGTTCAAAGTTTTTTTCTTCCATTTCAGGTGT
CGTGACGTACGGCCACCATGACCGAGTACAAGCCCACGGTGCGCCTCGCCACCCGCGACGACGTCCCCAG
GGCCGTACGCACCCTCGCCGCCGCGTTCGCCGACTACCCCGCCACGCGCCACACCGTCGATCCGGACCGC
CACATCGAGCGGGTCACCGAGCTGCAAGAACTCTTCCTCACGCGCGTCGGGCTCGACATCGGCAAGGTGT
GGGTCGCGGACGACGGCGCCGCCGTGGCGGTCTGGACCACGCCGGAGAGCGTCGAAGCGGGGGCGGTGTT
CGCCGAGATCGGCCCGCGCATGGCCGAGTTGAGCGGTTCCCGGCTGGCCGCGCAGCAACAGATGGAAGGC
CTCCTGGCGCCGCACCGGCCCAAGGAGCCCGCGTGGTTCCTGGCCACCGTCGGAGTCTCGCCCGACCACC
AGGGCAAGGGTCTGGGCAGCGCCGTCGTGCTCCCCGGAGTGGAGGCGGCCGAGCGCGCCGGGGTGCCCGC
CTTCCTGGAGACCTCCGCGCCCCGCAACCTCCCCTTCTACGAGCGGCTCGGCTTCACCGTCACCGCCGAC
GTCGAGGTGCCCGAAGGACCGCGCACCTGGTGCATGACCCGCAAGCCCGGTGCCTGAACGCGTTAAGTCG
ACAATCAACCTCTGGATTACAAAATTTGTGAAAGATTGACTGGTATTCTTAACTATGTTGCTCCTTTTAC
GCTATGTGGATACGCTGCTTTAATGCCTTTGTATCATGCTATTGCTTCCCGTATGGCTTTCATTTTCTCC
TCCTTGTATAAATCCTGGTTGCTGTCTCTTTATGAGGAGTTGTGGCCCGTTGTCAGGCAACGTGGCGTGG
TGTGCACTGTGTTTGCTGACGCAACCCCCACTGGTTGGGGCATTGCCACCACCTGTCAGCTCCTTTCCGG
GACTTTCGCTTTCCCCCTCCCTATTGCCACGGCGGAACTCATCGCCGCCTGCCTTGCCCGCTGCTGGACA
GGGGCTCGGCTGTTGGGCACTGACAATTCCGTGGTGTTGTCGGGGAAATCATCGTCCTTTCCTTGGCTGC
TCGCCTGTGTTGCCACCTGGATTCTGCGCGGGACGTCCTTCTGCTACGTCCCTTCGGCCCTCAATCCAGC
GGACCTTCCTTCCCGCGGCCTGCTGCCGGCTCTGCGGCCTCTTCCGCGTCTTCGCCTTCGCCCTCAGACG
AGTCGGATCTCCCTTTGGGCCGCCTCCCCGCGTCGACTTTAAGACCAATGACTTACAAGGCAGCTGTAGA
TCTTAGCCACTTTTTAAAAGAAAAGGGGGGACTGGAAGGGCTAATTCACTCCCAACGAAGACAAGATCTG
CTTTTTGCTTGTACTGGGTCTCTCTGGTTAGACCAGATCTGAGCCTGGGAGCTCTCTGGCTAACTAGGGA
ACCCACTGCTTAAGCCTCAATAAAGCTTGCCTTGAGTGCTTCAAGTAGTGTGTGCCCGTCTGTTGTGTGA
CTCTGGTAACTAGAGATCCCTCAGACCCTTTTAGTCAGTGTGGAAAATCTCTAGCAGTACGTATAGTAGT
TCATGTCATCTTATTATTCAGTATTTATAACTTGCAAAGAAATGAATATCAGAGAGTGAGAGGAACTTGT
TTATTGCAGCTTATAATGGTTACAAATAAAGCAATAGCATCACAAATTTCACAAATAAAGCATTTTTTTC
ACTGCATTCTAGTTGTGGTTTGTCCAAACTCATCAATGTATCTTATCATGTCTGGCTCTAGCTATCCCGC
CCCTAACTCCGCCCATCCCGCCCCTAACTCCGCCCAGTTCCGCCCATTCTCCGCCCCATGGCTGACTAAT
TTTTTTTATTTATGCAGAGGCCGAGGCCGCCTCGGCCTCTGAGCTATTCCAGAAGTAGTGAGGAGGCTTT
TTTGGAGGCCTAGGGACGTACCCAATTCGCCCTATAGTGAGTCGTATTACGCGCGCTCACTGGCCGTCGT
TTTACAACGTCGTGACTGGGAAAACCCTGGCGTTACCCAACTTAATCGCCTTGCAGCACATCCCCCTTTC
GCCAGCTGGCGTAATAGCGAAGAGGCCCGCACCGATCGCCCTTCCCAACAGTTGCGCAGCCTGAATGGCG
AATGGG
[124 nt withheld, positions 3367-3490]
C
[91 nt withheld, positions 3492-3582]
A
[49 nt withheld, positions 3584-3632]
CCTTTGACGTTGGAGTCCACGTTCTTT
[37 nt withheld, positions 3660-3696]
ACCCTATCTCGGTCTATTCTTTTGATTTATAAGGGATTTTGCCGATTTCGGCCTATTGGTTAAAAAATGA
GCTGATTTAACAAAAATTTAACGCGAATTTTAACAAAATATTAACGCTTACAATTTAGGTGGCACTTTTC
GGGGAAATGTGCGCGGAACCCCTATTTGTTTATTTTTCTAAATACATTCAAATATGTATCCGCTCATGAG
ACAATAACCCTGATAAATGCTTCAATAATATTGAAAAAGGAAGAGTATGAGTATTCAACATTTCCGTGTC
GCCCTTATTCCCTTTTTTGCGGCATTTTGCCTTCCTGTTTTTGCTCACCCAGAAACGCTGGTGAAAGTAA
AAGATGCTGAAGATCAGTTGGGTGCACGAGTGGGTTACATCGAACTGGATCTCAACAGCGGTAAGATCCT
TGAGAGTTTTCGCCCCGAAGAACGTTTTCCAATGATGAGCACTTTTAAAGTTCTGCTATGTGGCGCGGTA
TTATCCCGTATTGACGCCGGGCAAGAGCAACTCGGTCGCCGCATACACTATTCTCAGAATGACTTGGTTG
AGTACTCACCAGTCACAGAAAAGCATCTTACGGATGGCATGACAGTAAGAGAATTATGCAGTGCTGCCAT
AACCATGAGTGATAACACTGCGGCCAACTTACTTCTGACAACGATCGGAGGACCGAAGGAGCTAACCGCT
TTTTTGCACAACATGGGGGATCATGTAACTCGCCTTGATCGTTGGGAACCGGAGCTGAATGAAGCCATAC
CAAACGACGAGCGTGACACCACGATGCCTGTAGCAATGGCAACAACGTTGCGCAAACTATTAACTGGCGA
ACTACTTACTCTAGCTTCCCGGCAACAATTAATAGACTGGATGGAGGCGGATAAAGTTGCAGGACCACTT
CTGCGCTCGGCCCTTCCGGCTGGCTGGTTTATTGCTGATAAATCTGGAGCCGGTGAGCGTGGGTCTCGCG
GTATCATTGCAGCACTGGGGCCAGATGGTAAGCCCTCCCGTATCGTAGTTATCTACACGACGGGGAGTCA
GGCAACTATGGATGAACGAAATAGACAGATCGCTGAGATAGGTGCCTCACTGATTAAGCATTGGTAACTG
TCAGACCAAGTTTACTCATATATACTTTAGATTGATTTAAAACTTCATTTTTAATTTAAAAGGATCTAGG
TGAAGATCCTTTTTGATAATCTCATGACCAAAATCCCTTAACGTGAGTTTTCGTTCCACTGAGCGTCAGA
CCCCGTAGAAAAGATCAAAGGATCTTCTTGAGATCCTTTTTTTCTGCGCGTAATCTGCTGCTTGCAAACA
AAAAAACCACCGCTACCAGCGGTGGTTTGTTTGCCGGATCAAGAGCTACCAACTCTTTTTCCGAAGGTAA
CTGGCTTCAGCAGAGCGCAGATACCAAATACTGTTCTTCTAGTGTAGCCGTAGTTAGGCCACCACTTCAA
GAACTCTGTAGCACCGCCTACATACCTCGCTCTGCTAATCCTGTTACCAGTGGCTGCTGCCAGTGGCGAT
AAGTCGTGTCTTACCGGGTTGGACTCAAGACGATAGTTACCGGATAAGGCGCAGCGGTCGGGCTGAACGG
GGGGTTCGTGCACACAGCCCAGCTTGGAGCGAACGACCTACACCGAACTGAGATACCTACAGCGTGAGCT
ATGAGAAAGCGCCACGCTTCCCGAAGGGAGAAAGGCGGACAGGTATCCGGTAAGCGGCAGGGTCGGAACA
GGAGAGCGCACGAGGGAGCTTCCAGGGGGAAACGCCTGGTATCTTTATAGTCCTGTCGGGTTTCGCCACC
TCTGACTTGAGCGTCGATTTTTGTGATGCTCGTCAGGGGGGCGGAGCCTATGGAAAAACGCCAGCAACGC
GGCCTTTTTACGGTTCCTGGCCTTTTGCTGGCCTTTTGCTCACATGTTCTTTCCTGCGTTATCCCCTGAT
TCTGTGGATAACCGTATTACCGCCTTTGAGTGAGCTGATACCGCTCGCCGCAGCCGAACGACCGAGCGCA
GCGAGTCAGTGAGCGAGGAAGCGGAAGAGCGCCCAATACGCAAACCGCCTCTCCCCGCGCGTTGGCCGAT
TCATTAATGCAGCTGGCACGACAGGTTTCCCGACTGGAAAGCGGGCAGTGAGCGCAACGCAATTAATGTG
AGTTAGCTCACTCATTAGGCACCCCAGGCTTTACACTTTATGCTTCCGGCTCGTATGTTGTGTGGAATTG
TGAGCGGATAACAATTTCACACAGGAAACAGCTATGACCATGATTACGCCAAGCGCGCAATTAACCCTCA
CTAAAGGGAACAAAAGCTGGAGCTGCAAGCTTAATGTAGTCTTATGCAATACTCTTGTAGTCTTGCAACA
TGGTAACGATGAGTTAGCAACATGCCTTACAAGGAGAGAAAAAGCACCGTGCATGCCGATTGGTGGAAGT
AAGGTGGTACGATCGTGCCTTATTAGGAAGGCAACAGACGGGTCTGACATGGATTGGACGAACCACTGAA
TTGCCGCATTGCAGAGATATTGTATTTAAGTGCCTAGCTCGATACATAAACGGGTCTCTCTGGTTAGACC
AGATCTGAGCCTGGGAGCTCTCTGGCTAACTAGGGAACCCACTGCTTAAGCCTCAATAAAGCTTGCCTTG
AGTGCTTCAAGTAGTGTGTGCCCGTCTGTTGTGTGACTCTGGTAACTAGAGATCCCTCAGACCCTTTTAG
TCAGTGTGGAAAATCTCTAGCAGTGGCGCCCGAACAGGGACTTGAAAGCGAAAGGGAAACCAGAGGAGCT
CTCTCGACGCAGGACTCGGCTTGCTGAAGCGCGCACGGCAAGAGGCGAGGGGCGGCGACTGGTGAGTACG
CCAAAAATTTTGACTAGCGGAGGCTAGAAGGAGAGAGATGGGTGCGAGAGCGTCAGTATTAAGCGGGGGA
GAATTAGATCGCGATGGGAAAAAATTCGGTTAAGGCCAGGGGGAAAGAAAAAATATAAATTAAAACATAT
AGTATGGGCAAGCAGGGAGCTAGAACGATTCGCAGTTAATCCTGGCCTGTTAGAAACATCAGAAGGCTGT
AGACAAATACTGGGACAGCTACAACCATCCCTTCAGACAGGATCAGAAGAACTTAGATCATTATATAATA
CAGTAGCAACCCTCTATTGTGTGCATCAAAGGATAGAGATAAAAGACACCAAGGAAGCTTTAGACAAGAT
AGAGGAAGAGCAAAACAAAAGTAAGACCACCGCACAGCAAGCGGCCGCTGATCTTCAGACCTGGAGGAGG
AGATATGAGGGACAATTGGAGAAGTGAATTATATAAATATAAAGTAGTAAAAATTGAACCATTAGGAGTA
GCACCCACCAAGGCAAAGAGAAGAGTGGTGCAGAGAGAAAAAAGAGCAGTGGGAATAGGAGCTTTGTTCC
TTGGGTTCTTGGGAGCAGCAGGAAGCACTATGGGCGCAGCGTCAATGACGCTGACGGTACAGGCCAGACA
ATTATTGTCTGGTATAGTGCAGCAGCAGAACAATTTGCTGAGGGCTATTGAGGCGCAACAGCATCTGTTG
CAACTCACAGTCTGGGGCATCAAGCAGCTCCAGGCAAGAATCCTGGCTGTGGAAAGATACCTAAAGGATC
AACAGCTCCTGGGGATTTGGGGTTGCTCTGGAAAACTCATTTGCACCACTGCTGTGCCTTGGAATGCTAG
TTGGAGTAATAAATCTCTGGAACAGATTTGGAATCACACGACCTGGATGGAGTGGGACAGAGAAATTAAC
AATTACACAAGCTTAATACACTCCTTAATTGAAGAATCGCAAAACCAGCAAGAAAAGAATGAACAAGAAT
TATTGGAATTAGATAAATGGGCAAGTTTGTGGAATTGGTTTAACATAACAAATTGGCTGTGGTATATAAA
ATTATTCATAATGATAGTAGGAGGCTTGGTAGGTTTAAGAATAGTTTTTGCTGTACTTTCTATAGTGAAT
AGAGTTAGGCAGGGATATTCACCATTATCGTTTCAGACCCACCTCCCAACCCCGAGGGGACCCAGAGAGG
GCCTATTTCCCATGATTCCTTCATATTTGCATATACGATACAAGGCTGTTAGAGAGATAATTAGAATTAA
TTTGACTGTAAACACAAAGATATTAGTACAAAATACGTGACGTAGAAAGTAATAATTTCTTGGGTAGTTT
GCAGTTTTAAAATTATGTTTTAAAATGGACTATCATATGCTTACCGTAACTTGAAAGTATTTCGATTTCT
TGGCTTTATATATCTTGTGGAAAGGACGAAACACCGTCTTCAAAATAGTCAATGTGGTTTTAGAGCTAGA
AATAGCAAGTTAAAATAAGGCTAGTCCGTTATCAACTTGAAAAAGTGGCACCGAGTCGGTGCTTTTTTAA
GCTTGGCGTAACTAGATCTTGAGACAAATGGCAGTATTCATCCACAATTTTAAAAGAAAAGGGGGGATTG
GGGGGTACAGTGCAGGGGAAAGAATAGTAGACATAATAGCAACAGACATACAAACTAAAGAATTACAAAA
ACAAATTACAAAAATTCAAAATTTTCGGGTTTATTACAGGGACAGCAGAGATCCACTTTGGCGCCGGCTC
GAGGGGG
Features (pLannotate 1.2.2; 29 found; start..end, strand, type, name):
     14..80      +  CDS            small t antigen (fragment): SV40 (simian virus 40) small t antigen
    106..317     +  promoter       EF-1α core promoter: core promoter for human elongation factor EF-1α
    318..1256    +  intron         EF-1α intron A: intron upstream of the start codon of human EF-1α
   1278..1877    +  CDS            PuroR (fragment): puromycin N-acetyltransferase; pac from Streptomyces; confers resistance to puromycin
   1893..2481    +  misc_feature   WPRE: woodchuck hepatitis virus posttranscriptional regulatory element
   2532..2551    +  misc_feature   cPPT/CTS (fragment): central polypurine tract and central termination sequence of HIV-1
   2553..2786    +  LTR            3' LTR (ΔU3): self-inactivating 3' long terminal repeat (LTR) from HIV-1
   2864..2985    +  polyA_signal   SV40 poly(A) signal: SV40 polyadenylation signal
   3025..3160    +  rep_origin     SV40 ori: SV40 origin of replication
   3181..3199    -  promoter       T7 promoter: promoter for bacteriophage T7 RNA polymerase
   3207..3362    +  CDS            lacZα (fragment): LacZα fragment of β-galactosidase; lacZ fragment
   3367..3795    +  rep_origin     f1 ori (sequence partly withheld): f1 bacteriophage origin of replication; arrow indicates direction of (+) strand synthesis
   3848..3952    +  promoter       AmpR promoter: bla
   3953..4813    +  CDS            AmpR: β-lactamase; bla; confers resistance to ampicillin, carbenicillin, and related antibiotics
   4984..5572    +  rep_origin     ori: high-copy-number ColE1/pMB1/pBR322/pUC origin of replication
   5755..5847    +  CDS            lacI (fragment): lac repressor; lacI; The lac repressor binds to the lac operator to inhibit transcription in E. coli. This inhibition can be relieved by adding lactose or isopropyl-β-D-thiogalactopyranoside (IPTG).
   5860..5881    +  protein_bind   CAP binding site: CAP binding activates transcription in the presence of cAMP. E. coli catabolite activator protein
   5896..5926    +  promoter       lac promoter: promoter for the E. coli lac operon
   5934..5950    +  protein_bind   lac operator: The lac repressor binds to the lac operator to inhibit transcription in E. coli. This inhibition can be relieved by adding lactose or isopropyl-β-D-thiogalactopyranoside (IPTG). lac repressor encoded by lacI
   5995..6013    +  promoter       T3 promoter: promoter for bacteriophage T3 RNA polymerase
   6041..6267    +  promoter       RSV promoter: Rous sarcoma virus enhancer/promoter
   6268..6448    +  LTR            5' LTR (truncated): truncated 5' long terminal repeat (LTR) from HIV-1
   6495..6620    +  misc_feature   HIV-1 Ψ: packaging signal of human immunodeficiency virus type 1
   6604..6967    +  CDS            HIV-1 gag (fragment): gag protein from human immunodeficiency virus 1; gag
   7113..7346    +  misc_feature   RRE: The Rev response element (RRE) of HIV-1 allows for Rev-dependent mRNA export from the nucleus to the cytoplasm.
   7723..7749    +  CDS            Rev (fragment): human immunodeficiency virus 1 (HIV-1) Rev protein; rev; enhances nuclear export of unspliced and incompletely spliced viral mRNAs
   7753..7993    +  promoter       U6 promoter: RNA polymerase III promoter for human U6 snRNA
   8023..8098    +  misc_RNA       gRNA scaffold: guide RNA scaffold for the Streptococcus pyogenes CRISPR/Cas9 system
   8154..8271    +  misc_feature   cPPT/CTS: central polypurine tract and central termination sequence of HIV-1
