[The description below was written by a language model from this plasmid's Addgene catalogue record and pLannotate feature annotations shown in this document.]
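Description:
NLK gRNA (BRDN0001146865) is a third-generation lentiviral CRISPR guide plasmid built on the lentiGuide-Puro backbone. It carries a single guide RNA directed against human NLK, designed against the reference transcript NM_016231.4. The assembled sequence is 8,323 nt. In bacteria it is maintained at high copy through a ColE1/pUC-type origin and selected with ampicillin via the β-lactamase gene. An f1 origin, an SV40 origin and remnants of lac and phage promoter elements are also annotated in the backbone.

The lentiviral transfer cassette begins with an RSV promoter fused to a truncated HIV-1 5' LTR, which makes genomic RNA production Tat-independent. This is followed by the Ψ packaging signal with a gag fragment and the Rev response element, which allows Rev-dependent nuclear export. Downstream, a human U6 RNA polymerase III promoter drives the NLK-specific spacer joined to the Streptococcus pyogenes Cas9 guide scaffold. A cPPT/CTS element, which aids nuclear import of the reverse-transcribed genome, follows the guide cassette. A second unit uses the EF-1α core promoter with its intron A to express puromycin N-acetyltransferase, allowing puromycin selection of transduced mammalian cells. WPRE enhances expression of this transcript. The cassette ends in a self-inactivating ΔU3 3' LTR, followed by an SV40 polyadenylation signal.

The plasmid does not encode Cas9. It is meant to be paired with a separate Cas9 lentiviral vector or used in cells that already express Cas9, in order to disrupt NLK. It belongs to a human kinome guide collection associated with work on optimized sgRNA design rules for improving on-target activity and reducing off-target effects.
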