Addgene plasmid #75481: NLK gRNA (BRDN0001146865)
Purpose: 3rd generation lentiviral gRNA plasmid targeting human NLK
Depositing lab: John Doench & David Root. Depositing organization: Broad Institute. Publication: Optimized sgRNA design to maximize activity and minimize off-target effects of CRISPR-Cas9. Doench JG, Fusi N, Sullender M, Hegde M, Vaimberg EW, Donovan KF, Smith I, Tothova Z, Wilen C, Orchard R, Virgin HW, Listgarten J, Root DE. Nat Biotechnol. 2016 Jan 18. doi: 10.1038/nbt.3437. PubMed 26780180.
Backbone
  Vector backbone: lentiGuide-Puro
  Backbone manufacturer: Zhang Lab (Addgene plasmid # 52963)
  Vector type: Mammalian Expression, Lentiviral, CRISPR
  Selectable markers: Puromycin
Growth in bacteria
  Bacterial resistance: Ampicillin, 100 μg/mL
  Growth temperature: 37°C
  Growth strain: DH5alpha
  Copy number: High Copy
Gene/Insert
  Gene/Insert name: NLK (alt names: NLK; NM_016231.4)
  gRNA/shRNA sequence: TCTTCAAAATAGTCAATGTG
  Species: H. sapiens (human)
  Entrez Gene: NLK
  Promoter: hU6
  Cloning method: Unknown
  Sequencing primers: 5′ U6-F; 3′ pS2-R
Terms and licenses: Academic/Nonprofit Terms; Industry Terms: Not Available to Industry
Depositor comments: The gRNA was designed to target the following Genbank reference sequence(s): NM_016231.4. Note that this plasmid does NOT contain Cas9. It should be used in conjunction with lentiCas9-Blast (Addgene #52962) or otherwise with cell lines already expressing Cas9. Browse the full kinome gRNA library at http://www.addgene.org/pooled-library/broadgpp-human-kinome/ or visit http://www.broadinstitute.org/rnai/public/ for detailed protocols and information.
How to cite: NLK gRNA (BRDN0001146865) was a gift from John Doench & David Root (Addgene plasmid # 75481 ; http://n2t.net/addgene:75481 ; RRID:Addgene_75481)
