>Addgene plasmid #75481 | NLK gRNA (BRDN0001146865) | depositor partial sequence | sequence record 142941 | Target Sequence
TCTTCAAAATAGTCAATGTG
