>Addgene plasmid #75481 | NLK gRNA (BRDN0001146865) | addgene partial sequence | sequence record 183965 | hU6-F
GTAGAAAGTAATAATTTCTTGGGTAGTTTGCAGTTTTAAAATTATGTTTTAAAATGGACTATCATATGCT
TACCGTAACTTGAAAGTATTTCGATTTCTTGGCTTTATATATCTTGTGGAAAGGACGAAACACCGTCTTC
AAAATAGTCAATGTGGTTTTAGAGCTAGAAATAGCAAGTTAAAATAAGGCTAGTCCGTTATCAACTTGAA
AAAGTGGCACCGAGTCGGTGCTTTTTTAAGCTTGGCGTAACTAGATCTTGAGACAAATGGCAGTATTCAT
CCACAATTTTAAAAGAAAAGGGGGGATTGGGGGGTACAGTGCAGGGGAAAGAATAGTAGACATAATAGCA
ACAGACATACAAACTAAAGAATTACAAAAACAAATTACAAAAATTCAAAATTTTCGGGTTTATTACAGGG
ACAGCAGAGATCCACTTTGGCGCCGGCTCGAGGGGGCCCGGGTGCAAAGATGGATAAAGTTTTAAACAGA
GAGGAATCTTTGCAGCTAATGGACCTTCTAGGTCTTGAAAGGAGTGGGAATTGGCTCCGGTGCCCGTCAG
TGGGCAGAGC
